Addgene plasmid #142853: TFORF1780
Purpose: Lentiviral vector for overexpressing transcription factor ORFs with unique 24-bp barcodes. Barcodes facilitate identification of transcription factors in pooled screens.
Depositing lab: Feng Zhang. Depositing organization: Broad Institute. Publication: A transcription factor atlas of directed differentiation. Joung J, Ma S, Tay T, Geiger-Schuller KR, Kirchgatterer PC, Verdine VK, Guo B, Arias-Garcia MA, Allen WE, Singh A, Kuksenko O, Abudayyeh OO, Gootenberg JS, Fu Z, Macrae RK, Buenrostro JD, Regev A, Zhang F. Cell. 2023 Jan 5;186(1):209-229.e26. doi: 10.1016/j.cell.2022.11.026. PubMed 36608654.
Backbone
  Vector backbone: pLX_TRC317
  Backbone manufacturer: Broad Institute Genetic Perturbation Platform
  Backbone size w/o insert (bp): 8264
  Vector type: Mammalian Expression, Lentiviral
  Selectable markers: Puromycin
Growth in bacteria
  Bacterial resistance: Ampicillin, 100 μg/mL
  Growth temperature: 37°C
  Growth strain: NEB Stable
  Copy number: High Copy
Gene/Insert
  Gene/Insert name: ZNF506
  Species: H. sapiens (human)
  Insert size (bp): 1436
  Entrez Gene: ZNF506 (a.k.a. MGC27136, DKFZp761G1812)
  Promoter: EF1a
  Cloning method: Unknown
  Sequencing primers: 5′ GGGTGGAGACTGAAGTTAGGCCAG; 3′ CACATAGCGTAAAAGGAGCAACATAG
Terms and licenses: Academic/Nonprofit Terms; Industry Terms: Not Available to Industry
Depositor comments: NM_001099269,ENST00000591639,ENST00000443905,ENST00000540806 . The transcription factor ORF portion of this plasmid was synthesized by Genewiz. Please test multiple small colonies in case of plasmid recombination. To make this collection available in a timely manner, a portion of this collection was not fully sequenced by Addgene. If an Addgene verified full plasmid sequence is not available, please contact us prior to placing an order to request the full sequence.
How to cite: TFORF1780 was a gift from Feng Zhang (Addgene plasmid # 142853 ; http://n2t.net/addgene:142853 ; RRID:Addgene_142853)
