[The description below was written by a language model from this plasmid's Addgene catalogue record and pLannotate feature annotations shown in this document.]
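Description:
TFORF1780 is a lentiviral mammalian expression plasmid built on the pLX_TRC317 backbone, carrying the human zinc-finger transcription factor ZNF506 as an open reading frame of about 1.4 kb. It belongs to a barcoded transcription factor ORF collection in which each clone carries a unique 24-bp barcode, so that the overexpressed factor can be identified in pooled screens. In bacteria it is maintained through a high-copy ColE1/pUC-type origin with ampicillin resistance (bla). An f1 origin and remnants of a lac/T7/T3 cloning region are also present in the backbone. The depositor notes that the plasmid may recombine, which is a common concern for constructs carrying repeated LTRs.

The viral portion has a third-generation layout. An RSV promoter drives a truncated HIV-1 5' LTR, followed by the Ψ packaging signal with a partial gag sequence, the RRE for Rev-dependent export, a cPPT/CTS, and a self-inactivating ΔU3 3' LTR followed by an SV40 poly(A) signal. Two cassettes lie between the LTRs. An SV40 early promoter/origin drives puromycin N-acetyltransferase for selection of transduced cells, and a full EF-1α promoter drives the ZNF506 ORF, with a WPRE downstream to improve transcript stability and expression.

The automated annotation labels parts of the ORF as ZNF720 and ZNF493 fragments and only the 3' end as ZNF506. This most likely reflects homology among KRAB zinc-finger family members rather than a chimeric insert. The barcode itself is not annotated in the feature table. The ORF was synthesized commercially, and the record gives no epitope tag or reporter.
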