Features (pLannotate 1.2.2; 33 found; start..end, strand, type, name):
      5..231     +  promoter       RSV promoter: Rous sarcoma virus enhancer/promoter
    232..412     +  LTR            5' LTR (truncated): truncated 5' long terminal repeat (LTR) from HIV-1
    459..584     +  misc_feature   HIV-1 Ψ: packaging signal of human immunodeficiency virus type 1
    568..931     +  CDS            HIV-1 gag (fragment): gag protein from human immunodeficiency virus 1; gag
   1077..1310    +  misc_feature   RRE: The Rev response element (RRE) of HIV-1 allows for Rev-dependent mRNA export from the nucleus to the cytoplasm.
   1687..1713    +  CDS            Rev (fragment): human immunodeficiency virus 1 (HIV-1) Rev protein; rev; enhances nuclear export of unspliced and incompletely spliced viral mRNAs
   1720..1743    +  promoter       SV40 promoter (fragment): SV40 early promoter
   1744..1815    +  promoter       SV40 promoter (fragment): SV40 enhancer and early promoter
   1839..1974    +  rep_origin     SV40 ori: SV40 origin of replication
   2020..2616    +  CDS            PuroR (fragment): puromycin N-acetyltransferase; pac from Streptomyces; confers resistance to puromycin
   2665..2782    +  misc_feature   cPPT/CTS: central polypurine tract and central termination sequence of HIV-1
   2847..2913    +  CDS            small t antigen (fragment): SV40 (simian virus 40) small t antigen
   2920..4098    +  promoter       EF-1α promoter: strong constitutive promoter for human elongation factor EF-1α
   4115..4471    +  CDS            ZNF720 (fragment): ZN720_HUMAN - Experimental evidence at protein level: Swiss-Prot protein existence level 1. From Homo sapiens (Human).
   4475..4621    +  CDS            ZNF493 (fragment): ZN493_HUMAN - Experimental evidence at protein level: Swiss-Prot protein existence level 1. May be involved in transcriptional regulation. From Homo sapiens (Human).
   5387..5446    +  CDS            ZNF506 (fragment): ZN506_HUMAN - Experimental evidence at transcript level: Swiss-Prot protein existence level 2. May be involved in transcriptional regulation. From Homo sapiens (Human).
   5462..5515    +  promoter       U6 promoter (fragment): RNA polymerase III promoter for human U6 snRNA
   5557..6145    +  misc_feature   WPRE: woodchuck hepatitis virus posttranscriptional regulatory element
   6196..6215    +  misc_feature   cPPT/CTS (fragment): central polypurine tract and central termination sequence of HIV-1
   6217..6450    +  LTR            3' LTR (ΔU3): self-inactivating 3' long terminal repeat (LTR) from HIV-1
   6528..6649    +  polyA_signal   SV40 poly(A) signal: SV40 polyadenylation signal
   6689..6824    +  rep_origin     SV40 ori: SV40 origin of replication
   6845..6863    -  promoter       T7 promoter: promoter for bacteriophage T7 RNA polymerase
   6871..7026    +  CDS            lacZα (fragment): LacZα fragment of β-galactosidase; lacZ fragment
   7031..7459    +  rep_origin     f1 ori (sequence partly withheld): f1 bacteriophage origin of replication; arrow indicates direction of (+) strand synthesis
   7512..7616    +  promoter       AmpR promoter: bla
   7617..8477    +  CDS            AmpR: β-lactamase; bla; confers resistance to ampicillin, carbenicillin, and related antibiotics
   8648..9236    +  rep_origin     ori: high-copy-number ColE1/pMB1/pBR322/pUC origin of replication
   9419..9511    +  CDS            lacI (fragment): lac repressor; lacI; The lac repressor binds to the lac operator to inhibit transcription in E. coli. This inhibition can be relieved by adding lactose or isopropyl-β-D-thiogalactopyranoside (IPTG).
   9524..9545    +  protein_bind   CAP binding site: CAP binding activates transcription in the presence of cAMP. E. coli catabolite activator protein
   9560..9590    +  promoter       lac promoter: promoter for the E. coli lac operon
   9598..9614    +  protein_bind   lac operator: The lac repressor binds to the lac operator to inhibit transcription in E. coli. This inhibition can be relieved by adding lactose or isopropyl-β-D-thiogalactopyranoside (IPTG). lac repressor encoded by lacI
   9659..9677    +  promoter       T3 promoter: promoter for bacteriophage T3 RNA polymerase
>Addgene plasmid #142853 | TFORF1780 | addgene full sequence | sequence record 396047 | Addgene NGS Result
TTAATGTAGTCTTATGCAATACTCTTGTAGTCTTGCAACATGGTAACGATGAGTTAGCAACATGCCTTAC
AAGGAGAGAAAAAGCACCGTGCATGCCGATTGGTGGAAGTAAGGTGGTACGATCGTGCCTTATTAGGAAG
GCAACAGACGGGTCTGACATGGATTGGACGAACCACTGAATTGCCGCATTGCAGAGATATTGTATTTAAG
TGCCTAGCTCGATACATAAACGGGTCTCTCTGGTTAGACCAGATCTGAGCCTGGGAGCTCTCTGGCTAAC
TAGGGAACCCACTGCTTAAGCCTCAATAAAGCTTGCCTTGAGTGCTTCAAGTAGTGTGTGCCCGTCTGTT
GTGTGACTCTGGTAACTAGAGATCCCTCAGACCCTTTTAGTCAGTGTGGAAAATCTCTAGCAGTGGCGCC
CGAACAGGGACTTGAAAGCGAAAGGGAAACCAGAGGAGCTCTCTCGACGCAGGACTCGGCTTGCTGAAGC
GCGCACGGCAAGAGGCGAGGGGCGGCGACTGGTGAGTACGCCAAAAATTTTGACTAGCGGAGGCTAGAAG
GAGAGAGATGGGTGCGAGAGCGTCAGTATTAAGCGGGGGAGAATTAGATCGCGATGGGAAAAAATTCGGT
TAAGGCCAGGGGGAAAGAAAAAATATAAATTAAAACATATAGTATGGGCAAGCAGGGAGCTAGAACGATT
CGCAGTTAATCCTGGCCTGTTAGAAACATCAGAAGGCTGTAGACAAATACTGGGACAGCTACAACCATCC
CTTCAGACAGGATCAGAAGAACTTAGATCATTATATAATACAGTAGCAACCCTCTATTGTGTGCATCAAA
GGATAGAGATAAAAGACACCAAGGAAGCTTTAGACAAGATAGAGGAAGAGCAAAACAAAAGTAAGACCAC
CGCACAGCAAGCGGCCGCTGATCTTCAGACCTGGAGGAGGAGATATGAGGGACAATTGGAGAAGTGAATT
ATATAAATATAAAGTAGTAAAAATTGAACCATTAGGAGTAGCACCCACCAAGGCAAAGAGAAGAGTGGTG
CAGAGAGAAAAAAGAGCAGTGGGAATAGGAGCTTTGTTCCTTGGGTTCTTGGGAGCAGCAGGAAGCACTA
TGGGCGCAGCGTCAATGACGCTGACGGTACAGGCCAGACAATTATTGTCTGGTATAGTGCAGCAGCAGAA
CAATTTGCTGAGGGCTATTGAGGCGCAACAGCATCTGTTGCAACTCACAGTCTGGGGCATCAAGCAGCTC
CAGGCAAGAATCCTGGCTGTGGAAAGATACCTAAAGGATCAACAGCTCCTGGGGATTTGGGGTTGCTCTG
GAAAACTCATTTGCACCACTGCTGTGCCTTGGAATGCTAGTTGGAGTAATAAATCTCTGGAACAGATTTG
GAATCACACGACCTGGATGGAGTGGGACAGAGAAATTAACAATTACACAAGCTTAATACACTCCTTAATT
GAAGAATCGCAAAACCAGCAAGAAAAGAATGAACAAGAATTATTGGAATTAGATAAATGGGCAAGTTTGT
GGAATTGGTTTAACATAACAAATTGGCTGTGGTATATAAAATTATTCATAATGATAGTAGGAGGCTTGGT
AGGTTTAAGAATAGTTTTTGCTGTACTTTCTATAGTGAATAGAGTTAGGCAGGGATATTCACCATTATCG
TTTCAGACCCACCTCCCAACCCCGAGGGGACCCATGCATTGCATCTCAATTAGTCAGCAACCAGGTGTGG
AAAGTCCCCAGGCTCCCCAGCAGGCAGAAGTATGCAAAGCATGCGTCTCAATTAGTCAGCAACCATAGTC
CCGCCCCTAACTCCGCCCATCCCGCCCCTAACTCCGCCCAGTTCCGCCCATTCTCCGCCCCATGGCTGAC
TAATTTTTTTTATTTATGCAGAGGCCGAGGCCGCCTCGGCCTCTGAGCTATTCCAGAAGTAGTGAGGAGG
CTTTTTTGGAGGCCTAGGCTTTTGCAAAAAGCTTTCTAGAGGTACCACCGGAGCTTACCATGACCGAGTA
CAAGCCCACGGTGCGCCTCGCCACCCGCGACGACGTCCCCAGGGCCGTACGCACCCTCGCCGCCGCGTTC
GCCGACTACCCCGCCACGCGCCACACCGTCGATCCGGACCGCCACATCGAGCGGGTCACCGAGCTGCAAG
AACTCTTCCTCACGCGCGTCGGGCTCGACATCGGCAAGGTGTGGGTCGCGGACGACGGCGCCGCCGTGGC
GGTCTGGACCACGCCGGAGAGCGTCGAAGCGGGGGCGGTGTTCGCCGAGATCGGCCCGCGCATGGCCGAG
TTGAGCGGTTCCCGGCTGGCCGCGCAGCAACAGATGGAAGGCCTCCTGGCGCCGCACCGGCCCAAGGAGC
CCGCGTGGTTCCTGGCCACCGTCGGCGTCTCGCCCGACCACCAGGGCAAGGGTCTGGGCAGCGCCGTCGT
GCTCCCCGGAGTGGAGGCGGCCGAGCGCGCCGGGGTGCCCGCCTTCCTGGAGACCTCCGCGCCCCGCAAC
CTCCCCTTCTACGAGCGGCTCGGCTTCACCGTCACCGCCGACGTCGAGGTGCCCGAAGGACCGCGCACCT
GGTGCATGACCCGCAAGCCCGGTGCCAGTTAACGAATTCTAGATCTTGAGACAAATGGCAGTATTCATCC
ACAATTTTAAAAGAAAAGGGGGGATTGGGGGGTACAGTGCAGGGGAAAGAATAGTAGACATAATAGCAAC
AGACATACAAACTAAAGAATTACAAAAACAAATTACAAAAATTCAAAATTTTCGGGTTTATTACAGGGAC
AGCAGAGATCCACTTTGGCGCCGGCTCGAGGCCTGCAGGTGCAAAGATGGATAAAGTTTTAAACAGAGAG
GAATCTTTGCAGCTAATGGACCTTCTAGGTCTTGAAAGGAGTGGGAATTGGCTCCGGTGCCCGTCAGTGG
GCAGAGCGCACATCGCCCACAGTCCCCGAGAAGTTGGGGGGAGGGGTCGGCAATTGAACCGGTGCCTAGA
GAAGGTGGCGCGGGGTAAACTGGGAAAGTGATGTCGTGTACTGGCTCCGCCTTTTTCCCGAGGGTGGGGG
AGAACCGTATATAAGTGCAGTAGTCGCCGTGAACGTTCTTTTTCGCAACGGGTTTGCCGCCAGAACACAG
GTAAGTGCCGTGTGTGGTTCCCGCGGGCCTGGCCTCTTTACGGGTTATGGCCCTTGCGTGCCTTGAATTA
CTTCCACCTGGCTGCAGTACGTGATTCTTGATCCCGAGCTTCGGGTTGGAAGTGGGTGGGAGAGTTCGAG
GCCTTGCGCTTAAGGAGCCCCTTCGCCTCGTGCTTGAGTTGAGGCCTGGCCTGGGCGCTGGGGCCGCCGC
GTGCGAATCTGGTGGCACCTTCGCGCCTGTCTCGCTGCTTTCGATAAGTCTCTAGCCATTTAAAATTTTT
GATGACCTGCTGCGACGCTTTTTTTCTGGCAAGATAGTCTTGTAAATGCGGGCCAAGATCTGCACACTGG
TATTTCGGTTTTTGGGGCCGCGGGCGGCGACGGGGCCCGTGCGTCCCAGCGCACATGTTCGGCGAGGCGG
GGCCTGCGAGCGCGGCCACCGAGAATCGGACGGGGGTAGTCTCAAGCTGGCCGGCCTGCTCTGGTGCCTG
GCCTCGCGCCGCCGTGTATCGCCCCGCCCTGGGCGGCAAGGCTGGCCCGGTCGGCACCAGTTGCGTGAGC
GGAAAGATGGCCGCTTCCCGGCCCTGCTGCAGGGAGCTCAAAATGGAGGACGCGGCGCTCGGGAGAGCGG
GCGGGTGAGTCACCCACACAAAGGAAAAGGGCCTTTCCGTCCTCAGCCGTCGCTTCATGTGACTCCACGG
AGTACCGGGCGCCGTCCAGGCACCTCGATTAGTTCTCGAGCTTTTGGAGTACGTCGTCTTTAGGTTGGGG
GGAGGGGTTTTATGCGATGGAGTTTCCCCACACTGAGTGGGTGGAGACTGAAGTTAGGCCAGCTTGGCAC
TTGATGTAATTCTCCTTGGAATTTGCCCTTTTTGAGTTTGGATCTTGGTTCATTCTCAAGCCTCAGACAG
TGGTTCAAAGTTTTTTTCTTCCATTTCAGGTGTCGTGAGGCTAGCACCGCCACCATGGGACCATTGCAAT
TTAGAGATGTGGCCATAGAATTCTCTCTGGAGGAGTGGCATTGCCTGGACGCTGCACAGCGGAATCTATA
TAGGGATGTGATGTTAGAGAACTACAGAAACCTGATCTTCCTTGGTATTGTTGTCTCTAAACCAAACCTG
ATCACCTGTCTGGAGCAAGGAAAAAAACCTTTAACTATGAAGAGGCATGAGATGATTGCCAAACCCCCAG
TTATGTATTCTCATTTTGCCCAAGACCTTTGGTCAGAGCAGAGCATAAAAGATTCTTTCCAAAAAGTGAT
ACTAAGAAGATATGAAAAATGTAGACATGACAATTTACAGTTAAAAAAAGGCTGTGAAAGTGTAGATGAG
TGTCCAGTGCACAAAAGAGGTTATAATGGACTTAAACAATGTTTGGCAACTACCCAGAGAAAAATATTTC
AATGTGATGAATATGTGAAATTCTTGCATAAATTTTCAAATTCAAACAAACATAAGATAAGAGATACTGG
AAAAAAATCTTTTAAATGTATAGAATATGGGAAAACTTTTAACCAGTCTTCAACCCGTACTACATATAAG
AAAATTGATGCTGGAGAGAAACGCTATAAATGTGAAGAATGTGGTAAAGCCTATAAGCAGTCCTCACACC
TTACTACACATAAGAAAATTCATACTGGAGAGAAACCCTACAAATGTGAAGAATGTGGCAAAGCCTATAA
GCAGTCCTGTAACCTTACTACACATAAGATAATTCATACTGGAGAGAAACCCTACAGATGTAGAGAATGT
GGCAAAGCTTTTAACCACCCTGCAACCCTTTTTTCACATAAGAAAATTCATACTGGAGAGAAACCATACA
AGTGTGATAAATGTGGCAAAGCCTTTATTTCATCCTCAACCCTTACTAAACATGAGATAATTCATACTGG
AGAGAAACCCTACAAATGTGAGGAATGTGGCAAAGCTTTTAACCGTTCCTCAAACCTTACTAAACATAAG
AGAATTCATACTGGAGATGTACCCTACAAATGTGACGAATGTGGCAAAACCTTTACCTGGTACTCAAGCC
TCTCTAAACATAAGAGAGCTCATACTGGAGAGAAACCCTACAAGTGTGAAGAATGTGGCAAAGCCTTTAC
TGCATTCTCAACTCTAACTGAACATAAGATAATTCATACTGGAGAGAAACCGTACAAATGTGAAGAATGT
GGCAAAGCTTTTAACTGGTCCTCAGCCCTTAATAAACATAAGAAAATTCATATTAGACAGAAACCCTGCA
TAGTGAAGAATGTGGAAAATCTTTTAAATGTTCCTCAACCCTTAATAAGCATAAGATAGTAATGAACTAG
TCCGTAACTTGAAAGTATTTCGATTTCTTGGCTTTATATATCTTGTGGAAAGGACGACTCTGAGTCCTTC
GACCGAAATTAACGCGTTAAGTCGACAATCAACCTCTGGATTACAAAATTTGTGAAAGATTGACTGGTAT
TCTTAACTATGTTGCTCCTTTTACGCTATGTGGATACGCTGCTTTAATGCCTTTGTATCATGCTATTGCT
TCCCGTATGGCTTTCATTTTCTCCTCCTTGTATAAATCCTGGTTGCTGTCTCTTTATGAGGAGTTGTGGC
CCGTTGTCAGGCAACGTGGCGTGGTGTGCACTGTGTTTGCTGACGCAACCCCCACTGGTTGGGGCATTGC
CACCACCTGTCAGCTCCTTTCCGGGACTTTCGCTTTCCCCCTCCCTATTGCCACGGCGGAACTCATCGCC
GCCTGCCTTGCCCGCTGCTGGACAGGGGCTCGGCTGTTGGGCACTGACAATTCCGTGGTGTTGTCGGGGA
AATCATCGTCCTTTCCTTGGCTGCTCGCCTGTGTTGCCACCTGGATTCTGCGCGGGACGTCCTTCTGCTA
CGTCCCTTCGGCCCTCAATCCAGCGGACCTTCCTTCCCGCGGCCTGCTGCCGGCTCTGCGGCCTCTTCCG
CGTCTTCGCCTTCGCCCTCAGACGAGTCGGATCTCCCTTTGGGCCGCCTCCCCGCGTCGACTTTAAGACC
AATGACTTACAAGGCAGCTGTAGATCTTAGCCACTTTTTAAAAGAAAAGGGGGGACTGGAAGGGCTAATT
CACTCCCAACGAAGACAAGATCTGCTTTTTGCTTGTACTGGGTCTCTCTGGTTAGACCAGATCTGAGCCT
GGGAGCTCTCTGGCTAACTAGGGAACCCACTGCTTAAGCCTCAATAAAGCTTGCCTTGAGTGCTTCAAGT
AGTGTGTGCCCGTCTGTTGTGTGACTCTGGTAACTAGAGATCCCTCAGACCCTTTTAGTCAGTGTGGAAA
ATCTCTAGCAGTACGTATAGTAGTTCATGTCATCTTATTATTCAGTATTTATAACTTGCAAAGAAATGAA
TATCAGAGAGTGAGAGGAACTTGTTTATTGCAGCTTATAATGGTTACAAATAAAGCAATAGCATCACAAA
TTTCACAAATAAAGCATTTTTTTCACTGCATTCTAGTTGTGGTTTGTCCAAACTCATCAATGTATCTTAT
CATGTCTGGCTCTAGCTATCCCGCCCCTAACTCCGCCCATCCCGCCCCTAACTCCGCCCAGTTCCGCCCA
TTCTCCGCCCCATGGCTGACTAATTTTTTTTATTTATGCAGAGGCCGAGGCCGCCTCGGCCTCTGAGCTA
TTCCAGAAGTAGTGAGGAGGCTTTTTTGGAGGCCTAGGGACGTACCCAATTCGCCCTATAGTGAGTCGTA
TTACGCGCGCTCACTGGCCGTCGTTTTACAACGTCGTGACTGGGAAAACCCTGGCGTTACCCAACTTAAT
CGCCTTGCAGCACATCCCCCTTTCGCCAGCTGGCGTAATAGCGAAGAGGCCCGCACCGATCGCCCTTCCC
AACAGTTGCGCAGCCTGAATGGCGAATGGG
[124 nt withheld, positions 7031-7154]
C
[91 nt withheld, positions 7156-7246]
A
[49 nt withheld, positions 7248-7296]
CCTTTGACGTTGGAGTCCACGTTCTTT
[37 nt withheld, positions 7324-7360]
ACCCTATCTCGGTCTATTCTTTTGATTTATAAGGGATTTTGCCGATTTCGGCCTATTGGTTAAAAAATGA
GCTGATTTAACAAAAATTTAACGCGAATTTTAACAAAATATTAACGCTTACAATTTAGGTGGCACTTTTC
GGGGAAATGTGCGCGGAACCCCTATTTGTTTATTTTTCTAAATACATTCAAATATGTATCCGCTCATGAG
ACAATAACCCTGATAAATGCTTCAATAATATTGAAAAAGGAAGAGTATGAGTATTCAACATTTCCGTGTC
GCCCTTATTCCCTTTTTTGCGGCATTTTGCCTTCCTGTTTTTGCTCACCCAGAAACGCTGGTGAAAGTAA
AAGATGCTGAAGATCAGTTGGGTGCACGAGTGGGTTACATCGAACTGGATCTCAACAGCGGTAAGATCCT
TGAGAGTTTTCGCCCCGAAGAACGTTTTCCAATGATGAGCACTTTTAAAGTTCTGCTATGTGGCGCGGTA
TTATCCCGTATTGACGCCGGGCAAGAGCAACTCGGTCGCCGCATACACTATTCTCAGAATGACTTGGTTG
AGTACTCACCAGTCACAGAAAAGCATCTTACGGATGGCATGACAGTAAGAGAATTATGCAGTGCTGCCAT
AACCATGAGTGATAACACTGCGGCCAACTTACTTCTGACAACGATCGGAGGACCGAAGGAGCTAACCGCT
TTTTTGCACAACATGGGGGATCATGTAACTCGCCTTGATCGTTGGGAACCGGAGCTGAATGAAGCCATAC
CAAACGACGAGCGTGACACCACGATGCCTGTAGCAATGGCAACAACGTTGCGCAAACTATTAACTGGCGA
ACTACTTACTCTAGCTTCCCGGCAACAATTAATAGACTGGATGGAGGCGGATAAAGTTGCAGGACCACTT
CTGCGCTCGGCCCTTCCGGCTGGCTGGTTTATTGCTGATAAATCTGGAGCCGGTGAGCGTGGGTCTCGCG
GTATCATTGCAGCACTGGGGCCAGATGGTAAGCCCTCCCGTATCGTAGTTATCTACACGACGGGGAGTCA
GGCAACTATGGATGAACGAAATAGACAGATCGCTGAGATAGGTGCCTCACTGATTAAGCATTGGTAACTG
TCAGACCAAGTTTACTCATATATACTTTAGATTGATTTAAAACTTCATTTTTAATTTAAAAGGATCTAGG
TGAAGATCCTTTTTGATAATCTCATGACCAAAATCCCTTAACGTGAGTTTTCGTTCCACTGAGCGTCAGA
CCCCGTAGAAAAGATCAAAGGATCTTCTTGAGATCCTTTTTTTCTGCGCGTAATCTGCTGCTTGCAAACA
AAAAAACCACCGCTACCAGCGGTGGTTTGTTTGCCGGATCAAGAGCTACCAACTCTTTTTCCGAAGGTAA
CTGGCTTCAGCAGAGCGCAGATACCAAATACTGTTCTTCTAGTGTAGCCGTAGTTAGGCCACCACTTCAA
GAACTCTGTAGCACCGCCTACATACCTCGCTCTGCTAATCCTGTTACCAGTGGCTGCTGCCAGTGGCGAT
AAGTCGTGTCTTACCGGGTTGGACTCAAGACGATAGTTACCGGATAAGGCGCAGCGGTCGGGCTGAACGG
GGGGTTCGTGCACACAGCCCAGCTTGGAGCGAACGACCTACACCGAACTGAGATACCTACAGCGTGAGCT
ATGAGAAAGCGCCACGCTTCCCGAAGGGAGAAAGGCGGACAGGTATCCGGTAAGCGGCAGGGTCGGAACA
GGAGAGCGCACGAGGGAGCTTCCAGGGGGAAACGCCTGGTATCTTTATAGTCCTGTCGGGTTTCGCCACC
TCTGACTTGAGCGTCGATTTTTGTGATGCTCGTCAGGGGGGCGGAGCCTATGGAAAAACGCCAGCAACGC
GGCCTTTTTACGGTTCCTGGCCTTTTGCTGGCCTTTTGCTCACATGTTCTTTCCTGCGTTATCCCCTGAT
TCTGTGGATAACCGTATTACCGCCTTTGAGTGAGCTGATACCGCTCGCCGCAGCCGAACGACCGAGCGCA
GCGAGTCAGTGAGCGAGGAAGCGGAAGAGCGCCCAATACGCAAACCGCCTCTCCCCGCGCGTTGGCCGAT
TCATTAATGCAGCTGGCACGACAGGTTTCCCGACTGGAAAGCGGGCAGTGAGCGCAACGCAATTAATGTG
AGTTAGCTCACTCATTAGGCACCCCAGGCTTTACACTTTATGCTTCCGGCTCGTATGTTGTGTGGAATTG
TGAGCGGATAACAATTTCACACAGGAAACAGCTATGACCATGATTACGCCAAGCGCGCAATTAACCCTCA
CTAAAGGGAACAAAAGCTGGAGCTGCAAGC
