>Addgene plasmid #142853 | TFORF1780 | depositor partial sequence | sequence record 280697 | Insert
ACCGCCACCATGGGACCATTGCAATTTAGAGATGTGGCCATAGAATTCTCTCTGGAGGAGTGGCATTGCC
TGGACGCTGCACAGCGGAATCTATATAGGGATGTGATGTTAGAGAACTACAGAAACCTGATCTTCCTTGG
TATTGTTGTCTCTAAACCAAACCTGATCACCTGTCTGGAGCAAGGAAAAAAACCTTTAACTATGAAGAGG
CATGAGATGATTGCCAAACCCCCAGTTATGTATTCTCATTTTGCCCAAGACCTTTGGTCAGAGCAGAGCA
TAAAAGATTCTTTCCAAAAAGTGATACTAAGAAGATATGAAAAATGTAGACATGACAATTTACAGTTAAA
AAAAGGCTGTGAAAGTGTAGATGAGTGTCCAGTGCACAAAAGAGGTTATAATGGACTTAAACAATGTTTG
GCAACTACCCAGAGAAAAATATTTCAATGTGATGAATATGTGAAATTCTTGCATAAATTTTCAAATTCAA
ACAAACATAAGATAAGAGATACTGGAAAAAAATCTTTTAAATGTATAGAATATGGGAAAACTTTTAACCA
GTCTTCAACCCGTACTACATATAAGAAAATTGATGCTGGAGAGAAACGCTATAAATGTGAAGAATGTGGT
AAAGCCTATAAGCAGTCCTCACACCTTACTACACATAAGAAAATTCATACTGGAGAGAAACCCTACAAAT
GTGAAGAATGTGGCAAAGCCTATAAGCAGTCCTGTAACCTTACTACACATAAGATAATTCATACTGGAGA
GAAACCCTACAGATGTAGAGAATGTGGCAAAGCTTTTAACCACCCTGCAACCCTTTTTTCACATAAGAAA
ATTCATACTGGAGAGAAACCATACAAGTGTGATAAATGTGGCAAAGCCTTTATTTCATCCTCAACCCTTA
CTAAACATGAGATAATTCATACTGGAGAGAAACCCTACAAATGTGAGGAATGTGGCAAAGCTTTTAACCG
TTCCTCAAACCTTACTAAACATAAGAGAATTCATACTGGAGATGTACCCTACAAATGTGACGAATGTGGC
AAAACCTTTACCTGGTACTCAAGCCTCTCTAAACATAAGAGAGCTCATACTGGAGAGAAACCCTACAAGT
GTGAAGAATGTGGCAAAGCCTTTACTGCATTCTCAACTCTAACTGAACATAAGATAATTCATACTGGAGA
GAAACCGTACAAATGTGAAGAATGTGGCAAAGCTTTTAACTGGTCCTCAGCCCTTAATAAACATAAGAAA
ATTCATATTAGACAGAAACCCTGCATAGTGAAGAATGTGGAAAATCTTTTAAATGTTCCTCAACCCTTAA
TAAGCATAAGATAGTAATGAACTAGTCCGTAACTTGAAAGTATTTCGATTTCTTGGCTTTATATATCTTG
TGGAAAGGACGACTCTGAGTCCTTCGACCGAAATTA
