>Addgene plasmid #142853 | TFORF1780 | depositor partial sequence | sequence record 280698 | Barcode
CTCTGAGTCCTTCGACCGAAATTA
